Addgene plasmid #27435: CtkA_D155Q/D179Q_cmv-10
Depositing lab: SeWon Suh. Depositing organization: Seoul National University. Publication: Helicobacter pylori proinflammatory protein up-regulates NF-kappaB as a cell-translocating Ser/Thr kinase. Kim DJ, Park KS, Kim JH, Yang SH, Yoon JY, Han BG, Kim HS, Lee SJ, Jang JY, Kim KH, Kim MJ, Song JS, Kim HJ, Park CM, Lee SK, Lee BI, Suh SW. Proc Natl Acad Sci U S A. 2010 Dec 14;107(50):21418-23. doi: 10.1073/pnas.1010153107. Epub 2010 Nov 22. PubMed 21098302.
Backbone
  Vector backbone: p3X FLAG cmv-10
  Backbone size w/o insert (bp): 5000
  Vector type: Mammalian Expression
Growth in bacteria
  Bacterial resistance: Ampicillin, 100 μg/mL
  Growth temperature: 37°C
  Growth strain: DH5alpha
  Copy number: High Copy
Gene/Insert
  Gene/Insert name: Cell translocating kinas A (alt names: CtkA; Jhp0940)
  Species: H. pylori
  Insert size (bp): 975
  Mutation: D155Q/D179Q
  Entrez Gene: jhp0940
  Tag / fusion protein: 3xFLAG (N terminal on backbone)
  Cloning method: Restriction Enzyme; 5′ cloning site NotI (not destroyed); 3′ cloning site BamHI (not destroyed)
  Sequencing primers: 5′ cmv24
Terms and licenses: Academic/Nonprofit Terms; Industry Terms: Not Available to Industry
How to cite: CtkA_D155Q/D179Q_cmv-10 was a gift from SeWon Suh (Addgene plasmid # 27435 ; http://n2t.net/addgene:27435 ; RRID:Addgene_27435)
