[The description below was written by a language model from this plasmid's Addgene catalogue record.]
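Description:
CtkA_D155Q/D179Q_cmv-10 is a mammalian expression plasmid built on the p3X FLAG cmv-10 backbone (about 5 kb without insert). It is propagated in E. coli as a high-copy plasmid under ampicillin selection. The record gives no feature table, so the origin of replication, polyadenylation signal and any mammalian selection marker are not documented here. The backbone name and the CMV-directed sequencing primer indicate that expression is driven by the cytomegalovirus immediate-early promoter, a strong constitutive promoter commonly used for transient expression in cultured mammalian cells.

The payload is a 975 bp insert encoding cell-translocating kinase A (CtkA, also known as Jhp0940) from Helicobacter pylori, cloned by restriction digestion between NotI and BamHI sites, both of which are retained. The coding sequence is fused in frame to an N-terminal 3xFLAG epitope supplied by the backbone, which allows detection or immunoprecipitation of the protein with anti-FLAG antibodies. This version carries two substitutions, D155Q and D179Q. The record does not state their functional consequence. However, the associated study describes CtkA as a proinflammatory Ser/Thr kinase that enters host cells and up-regulates NF-kappaB, and replacing two aspartates would be consistent with a mutant designed to disrupt catalytic activity. On that reading, the plasmid would most plausibly serve as a mutant comparison to wild-type CtkA in transfected mammalian cells, for example to test whether effects on NF-kappaB signalling depend on these residues.
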