>Addgene plasmid #27435 | CtkA_D155Q/D179Q_cmv-10 | addgene partial sequence | sequence record 33782 | 27435 with hGHpA-R
CTCCACTTGCCCTTGCTCCATACCACCCCCCTCCACCCCATAATATTATAGAAGGACACCTAGTCAGACA
AAATGATGCAACTTAATTTTATTAGGACAAGGCTGGTGGGCACTGGAGTGGCAACTTCCAGGGCCAGGAG
AGGCACTGGGGAGGGGTCACAGGGATGCCACCCGGGATCCCTATCGTCTACGCTTAGGTGTGGGGGTGTA
TTCATTGGAATTGTCTAAATCATCTGCGTTGTCATAAGGGTTTGAGTGAGCTTGTTTGTGTTGTAAGGAT
AACTCAATAGCTCTAGTGTGTGCTACATCTATAATCTTTGATTTTCTTTCATCAAGCATTGTATGTAAAA
ATTCTTTGTGTATTTCGCTCATAAAGGGTGTGTTATCAATAATTGAATGGATTTTATTCATATCTATGCG
TGGGTATATCCTAAGTAGTGCATCAAGGCAATCTTTATTATTGGTTTGAGTTAAGAAATCATAGTAGTTA
ATTTTTTTATCGTTGTCATCTTTTAAGATAGATTGGGGGAAATTATANATCCTTGCATTGAGTTCATCAA
TATTACTTAAAACTTTTTGGCATACCACATCATCAGCTTGGGGGTATAGACAAGAGCCACACTGAAAAAT
GGGAGCTATTTGATATTCTTTTGAATTTGAGGCTCTTAAGAACCCCCAATTACCATTATGCCTCTGAAAA
TTACCTAGCAATGTATCTGCTACAAACATATCCCAAAAGAAACATTTTAAAACTTTTGGCTCAATAAAAT
GCTGGTTATCTATGGCATAAAGCACATCATTCAAATTAGTGTCTTTGCCTGATTTTTCTAATTCAATCAT
AGTATTTTTTAGACTTAGAAAATCTACCAGCTCG
