>Addgene plasmid #27435 | CtkA_D155Q/D179Q_cmv-10 | addgene partial sequence | sequence record 33783 | 27435 with CMV-F
GAGCTCGTTTAGTGAACCGTCAGAATTAACCATGGACTACAAAGACCATGACGGTGATTATAAAGATCAT
GACATCGATTACAAGGATGACGATGACAAGCTTGCGGCCGCGATGCCAACCATTGATTTTACTTTTTGTG
AGATTAACCCTAAAAAAGGTTTTGGGGGAGCAAATGGAAATAAAATTAGCTTATTTTATAATAATGAACT
CTACATGGTCAAATTCCCTCCTAAGCCTTCTACACATAAAGAAATGTCCTATACCAATGGTTGTTTTAGT
GAATATGTAGCATGTCATATAGTCAATAGCTTAGGCTTAAAGGTTCAAGAAACATTGCTAGGCACTTATA
AAAATAAAATCGTGGTTGCTTGTAAAGATTTTACCACCCATCAATACGAGCTTGTAGATTTTCTAAGTCT
AAAAAATACTATGATTGAATTAGAAAAATCAGGCAAAGACACTAATTTGAATGATGTGCTTTATGCCATA
GATAACCAGCATTTTATTGAGCCAAAAGTTTTAAAATGTTTCTTTTGGGATATGTTTGTAGCAGATACAT
TGCTAGGTAATTTTCAGAGGCATAATGGTAATTGGGGGTTCTTAAGAGCCTCAAATTCAAAAGAATATCA
AATAGCTCCCATTTTTCAGTGTGGCTCTTGTCTATACCCCCAAGCTGATGATGTGGTATGCCAAAAAGTT
TTAAGTAATATTGATGAACTCAATGCAAGGATTTATAATTTCCCCCAATCTATCTTAAAAGATGACAACG
ATAAAAAAATTAACTACTATGATTTCTTAACTCAAACCAATAATAAAGATTGCCTTGATGCACTACTTAG
GATATACCCACGCATAGATATGAATAAAATCCATTCAATTATTGATAACACACCCTTTATGAGCGAAATA
CACAAAGAA
